Addgene plasmid #64724: pQUAST-M13::GAL4DBDo
Purpose: generating transgenic TRIC flies
Depositing lab: Liqun Luo. Depositing organization: Stanford University. Publication: A transcriptional reporter of intracellular Ca in Drosophila. Gao XJ, Riabinina O, Li J, Potter CJ, Clandinin TR, Luo L. Nat Neurosci. 2015 May 11. doi: 10.1038/nn.4016. PubMed 25961791.
Backbone
  Vector backbone: pQUAST
  Backbone manufacturer: see publication for details
  Vector type: Insect Expression
  Selectable markers: white
Growth in bacteria
  Bacterial resistance: Ampicillin, 100 μg/mL
  Growth temperature: 37°C
  Growth strain: DH5alpha
  Copy number: High Copy
Gene/Insert
  Gene/Insert name: M13::GAL4DBDo
Resource information
  A portion of this plasmid was derived from a plasmid made by: see publication for details
Terms and licenses: Academic/Nonprofit Terms; Industry Terms: Not Available to Industry
How to cite: pQUAST-M13::GAL4DBDo was a gift from Liqun Luo (Addgene plasmid # 64724 ; http://n2t.net/addgene:64724 ; RRID:Addgene_64724)
