[The description below was written by a language model from this plasmid's Addgene catalogue record and pLannotate feature annotations shown in this document.]
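Description:
pQUAST-M13::GAL4DBDo is a Drosophila transgenesis and expression plasmid of about 9.6 kb, built on the pQUAST backbone and deposited for generating transgenic TRIC flies, TRIC being a transcriptional reporter of intracellular calcium. It is maintained in E. coli as a high-copy plasmid through a ColE1/pUC-type origin and an ampicillin resistance gene. P element 5' and 3' ends flank the payload, so the cassette can be integrated into the fly germline by P element transposition. A mini-white eye-colour marker between the ends allows transformants to be identified in a white mutant background.

The expression unit starts with a Drosophila hsp70 promoter segment. In pQUAST-type vectors this serves as the basal promoter downstream of QUAS sites, which respond to the QF transcription factor of the Q system; the QUAS repeats themselves were not picked up in the automated feature table. The open reading frame begins with a short leader annotated as a partial His-type tag fragment, a T7 gene 10 leader and an Xpress epitope. It continues with the calmodulin-binding peptide from smooth muscle myosin light chain kinase (M13), followed by a fragment of yeast GAL4 corresponding to the DNA-binding domain; the "o" suffix is not explained in the record. An SV40 small t intron, fragments of the SV40 early region and the SV40 polyadenylation signal provide 3' processing.

The design suggests one half of a split transcription factor: calcium-dependent binding of calmodulin to M13 would bring a partner fusion carrying an activation domain to the GAL4 DNA-binding domain, driving UAS reporters. The record does not describe that partner construct.
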