Features (pLannotate 1.2.2; 23 found; start..end, strand, type, name):
      1..229     -  CDS            mini-white (fragment): Drosophila white gene eye color pigment; white; This is a modified version of the white gene lacking part of the first intron.
    235..823     -  rep_origin     ori: high-copy-number ColE1/pMB1/pBR322/pUC origin of replication
    994..1854    -  CDS            AmpR: β-lactamase; bla; confers resistance to ampicillin, carbenicillin, and related antibiotics
   1855..1959    -  promoter       AmpR promoter: bla
   2054..2089    +  CDS            rop (fragment): Rop protein, which maintains plasmids at low copy number; rop
   2191..2260    +  misc_feature   bom (fragment): basis of mobility region from pBR322
   2259..2761    -  gene           mini-white (fragment): white; This modified version of the white gene lacks part of the first intron.
   2761..2993    -  misc_feature   P element 3' end: P element 3' end
   3140..3168    -  misc_feature   MCS (fragment): pBluescript multiple cloning site
   3189..3427    +  promoter       hsp70 promoter: Drosophila melanogaster hsp70Bb promoter
   3495..3515    +  CDS            capTEV™ (fragment): composite tag for in vivo biotinylation, TEV protease cleavage, and 6xHis tagging
   3516..3548    +  CDS            T7 tag (gene 10 leader): leader peptide from bacteriophage T7 gene 10 promotes efficient translation in E. coli
   3552..3575    +  CDS            Xpress™ tag: Xpress™ epitope tag, including an enterokinase recognition and cleavage site
   3603..3659    +  CDS            calmodulin-binding peptide: calmodulin-binding peptide from avian smooth muscle myosin light chain kinase
   3702..4142    +  CDS            GAL4 (fragment): GAL4_YEAST - Experimental evidence at protein level: Swiss-Prot protein existence level 1. This protein is a positive regulator for the gene expression of the galactose-induced genes such as GAL1, GAL2, GAL7, GAL10, and MEL1 which code for the enzymes used to convert galactose to glucose. It recognizes a 17 base pair sequence in (5'-CGGRNNRCYNYNCNCCG-3') the upstream activating sequence (UAS-G) of these genes. From Saccharomyces cerevisiae (strain ATCC 204508 / S288c) (Baker's yeast).
   4165..4239    +  CDS            small t antigen (fragment): SV40 (simian virus 40) small t antigen
   4241..4306    +  intron         small t intron: SV40 (simian virus 40) small t antigen intron
   4436..4456    +  CDS            SV40 NLS: nuclear localization signal of SV40 (simian virus 40) large T antigen
   4463..4597    +  CDS            LT_POVHA (fragment): Protein inferred from homology: Swiss-Prot protein existence level 3. Isoform large T antigen is a key early protein essential for both driving viral replication and inducing cellular transformation. Plays a role in viral genome replication by driving entry of quiescent cells into the cell cycle and by autoregulating the synthesis of viral early mRNA. Displays highly oncogenic activities by corrupting the host cellular checkpoint mechanisms that guard cell division and the transcription, replication, and repair of DNA. Participates in the modulation of cellular gene expression preceeding viral
   4622..4705    +  CDS            large T antigen (fragment): large T antigen from SV40 (simian virus 40)
   4728..4862    +  polyA_signal   SV40 poly(A) signal: SV40 polyadenylation signal
   5367..8249    +  CDS            mini-white: Drosophila white gene eye color pigment; white; This is a modified version of the white gene lacking part of the first intron.
   9027..9612    -  misc_feature   P element 5' end: No description available
>Addgene plasmid #64724 | pQUAST-M13::GAL4DBDo | depositor full sequence | sequence record 109065 | pQUAST-M13::GAL4DBDo sequence 9612 bps
GGCCAGACCCACGTAGTCCAGCGGCAGATCGGCGGCGGAGAAGTTAAGCGTCTCCAGGATGACCTTGCCC
GAACTGGGGCACGTGGTGTTCGACGATGTGCAGCTAATTTCGCCCGGCTCCACGTCCGCCCATTGGTTAA
TCAGCAGACCCTCGTTGGCGTAACGGAACCATGAGAGGTACGACAACCATTTGAGGTATACTGGCACCGA
GCCCGAGTTCAAGAAGAAGGCGTTTTTCCATAGGCTCCGCCCCCCTGACGAGCATCACAAAAATCGACGC
TCAAGTCAGAGGTGGCGAAACCCGACAGGACTATAAAGATACCAGGCGTTTCCCCCTGGAAGCTCCCTCG
TGCGCTCTCCTGTTCCGACCCTGCCGCTTACCGGATACCTGTCCGCCTTTCTCCCTTCGGGAAGCGTGGC
GCTTTCTCAATGCTCACGCTGTAGGTATCTCAGTTCGGTGTAGGTCGTTCGCTCCAAGCTGGGCTGTGTG
CACGAACCCCCCGTTCAGCCCGACCGCTGCGCCTTATCCGGTAACTATCGTCTTGAGTCCAACCCGGTAA
GACACGACTTATCGCCACTGGCAGCAGCCACTGGTAACAGGATTAGCAGAGCGAGGTATGTAGGCGGTGC
TACAGAGTTCTTGAAGTGGTGGCCTAACTACGGCTACACTAGAAGGACAGTATTTGGTATCTGCGCTCTG
CTGAAGCCAGTTACCTTCGGAAAAAGAGTTGGTAGCTCTTGATCCGGCAAACAAACCACCGCTGGTAGCG
GTGGTTTTTTTGTTTGCAAGCAGCAGATTACGCGCAGAAAAAAAGGATCTCAAGAAGATCCTTTGATCTT
TTCTACGGGGTCTGACGCTCAGTGGAACGAAAACTCACGTTAAGGGATTTTGGTCATGAGATTATCAAAA
AGGATCTTCACCTAGATCCTTTTAAATTAAAAATGAAGTTTTAAATCAATCTAAAGTATATATGAGTAAA
CTTGGTCTGACAGTTACCAATGCTTAATCAGTGAGGCACCTATCTCAGCGATCTGTCTATTTCGTTCATC
CATAGTTGCCTGACTCCCCGTCGTGTAGATAACTACGATACGGGAGGGCTTACCATCTGGCCCCAGTGCT
GCAATGATACCGCGAGACCCACGCTCACCGGCTCCAGATTTATCAGCAATAAACCAGCCAGCCGGAAGGG
CCGAGCGCAGAAGTGGTCCTGCAACTTTATCCGCCTCCATCCAGTCTATTAATTGTTGCCGGGAAGCTAG
AGTAAGTAGTTCGCCAGTTAATAGTTTGCGCAACGTTGTTGCCATTGCTACAGGCATCGTGGTGTCACGC
TCGTCGTTTGGTATGGCTTCATTCAGCTCCGGTTCCCAACGATCAAGGCGAGTTACATGATCCCCCATGT
TGTGCAAAAAAGCGGTTAGCTCCTTCGGTCCTCCGATCGTTGTCAGAAGTAAGTTGGCCGCAGTGTTATC
ACTCATGGTTATGGCAGCACTGCATAATTCTCTTACTGTCATGCCATCCGTAAGATGCTTTTCTGTGACT
GGTGAGTACTCAACCAAGTCATTCTGAGAATAGTGTATGCGGCGACCGAGTTGCTCTTGCCCGGCGTCAA
CACGGGATAATACCGCGCCACATAGCAGAACTTTAAAAGTGCTCATCATTGGAAAACGTTCTTCGGGGCG
AAAACTCTCAAGGATCTTACCGCTGTTGAGATCCAGTTCGATGTAACCCACTCGTGCACCCAACTGATCT
TCAGCATCTTTTACTTTCACCAGCGTTTCTGGGTGAGCAAAAACAGGAAGGCAAAATGCCGCAAAAAAGG
GAATAAGGGCGACACGGAAATGTTGAATACTCATACTCTTCCTTTTTCAATATTATTGAAGCATTTATCA
GGGTTATTGTCTCATGAGCGGATACATATTTGAATGTATTTAGAAAAATAAACAAATAGGGGTTCCGCGC
ACATTTCCCCGAAAAGTGCCACCTGACGTCTAAGAAACCATTATTATCATGACATTAACCTATAAAAATA
GGCGTATCACGAGGCCCTTTCGTCTCGCGCGTTTCGGTGATGACGGTGAAAACCTCTGACACATGCAGCT
CCCGGAGACGGTCACAGCTTGTCTGTAAGCGGATGCCGGGAGCAGACAAGCCCGTCAGGGCGCGTCAGCG
GGTGTTGGCGGGTGTCGGGGCTGGCTTAACTATGCGGCATCAGAGCAGATTGTACTGAGAGTGCACCATA
TGCGGTGTGAAATACCGCACCGAATCGCGCGGAACTAACGACAGTCGCTCCAAGGTCGTCGAACAAAAGG
TGAATGTGTTGCGGAGAGCGGGTGGGAGACAGCGAAAGAGCAACTACGAAACGTGGTGTGGTGGAGGTGA
ATTATGAAGAGGGCGCGCGATTTGAAAAGTATGTATATAAAAAATATATCCCGGTGTTTTATGTAGCGAT
AAACGAGTTTTTGATGTAAGGTATGCAGGTGTGTAAGTCTTTTGGTTAGAAGACAAATCCAAAGTCTACT
TGTGGGGATGTTCGAAGGGGAAATACTTGTATTCTATAGGTCATATCTTGTTTTTATTGGCACAAATATA
ATTACATTAGCTTTTTGAGGGGGCAATAAACAGTAAACACGATGGTAATAATGGTAAAAAAAAAAACAAG
CAGTTATTTCGGATATATGTCGGCTACTCCTTGCGTCGGGCCCGAAGTCTTAGAGCCAGATATGCGAGCA
CCCGGAAGCTCACGATGAGAATGGCCAGACCATGATGAAATAACATAAGGTGGTCCCGTCGGCAAGAGAC
ATCCACTTAACGTATGCTTGCAATAAGTGCGAGTGAAAGGAATAGTATTCTGAGTGTCGTATTGAGTCTG
AGTGAGACAGCGATATGATTGTTGATTAACCCTTAGCATGTCCGTGGGGTTTGAATTAACTCATAATATT
AATTAGACGAAATTATTTTTAAAGTTTTATTTTTAATAATTTGCGAGTACGCAAAGCTTGGCTGCATCCA
ACGCGTTGGGAGCTCTCCGGATCCAAGCTTGGATCCGGGTAATCGCTTATCCTCGGATAAACAATTATCC
TCACGGGTAATCGCTTATCCGCTCGGGTAATCGCTTATCCTCGGGTAATCGCTTATCCTTAAGCTTGATA
TCGAATTCCTGCAGCCCGAGCGGAGACTCTAGCGAGCGCCGGAGTATAAATAGAGGCGCTTCGTCTACGG
AGCGACAATTCAATTCAAACAAGCAAAGTGAACACGTCGCTAAGCGAAAGCTAAGCAAATAAACAAGCGC
AGCTGAACAAGCTAAACAATCTGCAGTAAAGTGCAAGTTAAAGTGAATCAATTAAAAGTAACCAGCAACC
AAGTAAATCAACTGCAACTACTGAAATCTGCCAAGAAGTAATTATTGAATACAAGAAGAGAACTCTGAAT
AGGGAATTGGGAATTCGTTAACAGATCGGGGGATCAATTCGTTAACAGATCCACCATGGGTTCTCATCAT
CATCATCATCATGGTATGGCTAGCATGACTGGTGGACAGCAAATGGGTCGGGATCTGTACGACGATGACG
ATAAGGATCTCGCCACCATGGTCGACTCATCACGTCGTAAGTGGAATAAGACAGGTCACGCAGTCAGAGC
TATAGGTCGGCTGAGCTCATCTAGCGGAGGAGGTGGTGGAGGTGGAGGTGGAGGTACTAGTATGAAGCTG
CTGAGTAGTATTGAACAAGCGTGTGACATATGCCGACTTAAGAAGCTGAAGTGCAGCAAGGAAAAGCCGA
AGTGCGCCAAATGTCTTAAGAACAATTGGGAGTGCCGGTACTCGCCAAAGACGAAGCGAAGCCCTTTGAC
ACGCGCTCATTTGACTGAAGTGGAGAGTCGCCTGGAGCGCCTTGAGCAGTTGTTCCTCCTCATTTTTCCC
CGTGAAGACCTCGACATGATACTGAAGATGGATAGTCTCCAAGATATTAAGGCCCTGCTCACTGGCCTGT
TTGTTCAGGATAACGTCAACAAGGATGCCGTGACGGACCGCCTTGCCTCGGTGGAGACAGATATGCCACT
TACCTTGCGGCAGCATCGCATCTCGGCTACCAGCAGTAGTGAAGAAAGTTCCAATAAGGGTCAACGGCAA
CTGACGGTATCGTAACTCGAGGGTACCTCTAGAGGATCTTTGTGAAGGAACCTTACTTCTGTGGTGTGAC
ATAATTGGACAAACTACCTACAGAGATTTAAAGCTCTAAGGTAAATATAAAATTTTTAAGTGTATAATGT
GTTAAACTACTGATTCTAATTGTTTGTGTATTTTAGATTCCAACCTATGGAACTGATGAATGGGAGCAGT
GGTGGAATGCCTTTAATGAGGAAAACCTGTTTTGCTCAGAAGAAATGCCATCTAGTGATGATGAGGCTAC
TGCTGACTCTCAACATTCTACTCCTCCAAAAAAGAAGAGAAAGGTAGAAGACCCCAAGGACTTTCCTTCA
GAATTGCTAAGTTTTTTGAGTCATGCTGTGTTTAGTAATAGAACTCTTGCTTGCTTTGCTATTTACACCA
CAAAGGAAAAAGCTGCACTGCTATACAAGAAAATTATGGAAAAATATTTGATGTATAGTGCCTTGACTAG
AGATCATAATCAGCCATACCACATTTGTAGAGGTTTTACTTGCTTTAAAAAACCTCCCACACCTCCCCCT
GAACCTGAAACATAAAATGAATGCAATTGTTGTTGTTAACTTGTTTATTGCAGCTTATAATGGTTACAAA
TAAAGCAATAGCATCACAAATTTCACAAATAAAGCATTTTTTTCACTGCATTCTAGTTGTGGTTTGTCCA
AACTCATCAATGTATCTTATCATGTCTGGATCGGATCCACTAGAAGGCCTTAGTATGTATGTAAGTTAAT
AAAACCCTTTTTTGGAGAATGTAGATTTAAAAAAACATATTTTTTTTTTATTTTTTACTGCACTGGACAT
CATTGAACTTATCTGATCAGTTTTAAATTTACTTCGATCCAAGGGTATTTGAAGTACCAGGTTCTTTCGA
TTACCTCTCACTCAAAATGACATTCCACTCAAAGTCAGCGCTGTTTGCCTCCTTCTCTGTCCACAGAAAT
ATCGCCGTCTCTTTCGCCGCTGCGTCCGCTATCTCTTTCGCCACCGTTTGTAGCGTTACCTAGCGTCAAT
GTCCGCCTTCAGTTGCACTTTGTCAGCGGTTTCGTGACGAAGCTCCAAGCGGTTTACGCCATCAATTAAA
CACAAAGTGCTGTGCCAAAACTCCTCTCGCTTCTTATTTTTGTTTGTTTTTTGAGTGATTGGGGTGGTGA
TTGGTTTTGGGTGGGTAAGCAGGGGAAAGTGTGAAAAATCCCGGCAATGGGCCAAGAGGATCAGGAGCTA
TTAATTCGCGGAGGCAGCAAACACCCATCTGCCGAGCATCTGAACAATGTGAGTAGTACATGTGCATACA
TCTTAAGTTCACTTGATCTATAGGAACTGCGATTGCAACATCAAATTGTCTGCGGCGTGAGAACTGCGAC
CCACAAAAATCCCAAACCGCAATCGCACAAACAAATAGTGACACGAAACAGATTATTCTGGTAGCTGTGC
TCGCTATATAAGACAATTTTTAAGATCATATCATGATCAAGACATCTAAAGGCATTCATTTTCGACTACA
TTCTTTTTTACAAAAAATATAACAACCAGATATTTTAAGCTGATCCTAGATGCACAAAAAATAAATAAAA
GTATAAACCTACTTCGTAGGATACTTCGTTTTGTTCGGGGTTAGATGAGCATAACGCTTGTAGTTGATAT
TTGAGATCCCCTATCATTGCAGGGTGACAGCGGAGCGGCTTCGCAGAGCTGCATTAACCAGGGCTTCGGG
CAGGCCAAAAACTACGGCACGCTCCTGCCACCCAGTCCGCCGGAGGACTCCGGTTCAGGGAGCGGCCAAC
TAGCCGAGAACCTCACCTATGCCTGGCACAATATGGACATCTTTGGGGCGGTCAATCAGCCGGGCTCCGG
ATGGCGGCAGCTGGTCAACCGGACACGCGGACTATTCTGCAACGAGCGACACATACCGGCGCCCAGGAAA
CATTTGCTCAAGAACGGTGAGTTTCTATTCGCAGTCGGCTGATCTGTGTGAAATCTTAATAAAGGGTCCA
ATTACCAATTTGAAACTCAGTTTGCGGCGTGGCCTATCCGGGCGAACTTTTGGCCGTGATGGGCAGTTCC
GGTGCCGGAAAGACGACCCTGCTGAATGCCCTTGCCTTTCGATCGCCGCAGGGCATCCAAGTATCGCCAT
CCGGGATGCGACTGCTCAATGGCCAACCTGTGGACGCCAAGGAGATGCAGGCCAGGTGCGCCTATGTCCA
GCAGGATGACCTCTTTATCGGCTCCCTAACGGCCAGGGAACACCTGATTTTCCAGGCCATGGTGCGGATG
CCACGACATCTGACCTATCGGCAGCGAGTGGCCCGCGTGGATCAGGTGATCCAGGAGCTTTCGCTCAGCA
AATGTCAGCACACGATCATCGGTGTGCCCGGCAGGGTGAAAGGTCTGTCCGGCGGAGAAAGGAAGCGTCT
GGCATTCGCCTCCGAGGCACTAACCGATCCGCCGCTTCTGATCTGCGATGAGCCCACCTCCGGACTGGAC
TCATTTACCGCCCACAGCGTCGTCCAGGTGCTGAAGAAGCTGTCGCAGAAGGGCAAGACCGTCATCCTGA
CCATTCATCAGCCGTCTTCCGAGCTGTTTGAGCTCTTTGACAAGATCCTTCTGATGGCCGAGGGCAGGGT
AGCTTTCTTGGGCACTCCCAGCGAAGCCGTCGACTTCTTTTCCTAGTGAGTTCGATGTGTTTATTAAGGG
TATCTAGCATTACATTACATCTCAACTCCTATCCAGCGTGGGTGCCCAGTGTCCTACCAACTACAATCCG
GCGGACTTTTACGTACAGGTGTTGGCCGTTGTGCCCGGACGGGAGATCGAGTCCCGTGATCGGATCGCCA
AGATATGCGACAATTTTGCTATTAGCAAAGTAGCCCGGGATATGGAGCAGTTGTTGGCCACCAAAAATTT
GGAGAAGCCACTGGAGCAGCCGGAGAATGGGTACACCTACAAGGCCACCTGGTTCATGCAGTTCCGGGCG
GTCCTGTGGCGATCCTGGCTGTCGGTGCTCAAGGAACCACTCCTCGTAAAAGTGCGACTTATTCAGACAA
CGGTGAGTGGTTCCAGTGGAAACAAATGATATAACGCTTACAATTCTTGGAAACAAATTCGCTAGATTTT
AGTTAGAATTGCCTGATTCCACACCCTTCTTAGTTTTTTTCAATGAGATGTATAGTTTATAGTTTTGCAG
AAAATAAATAAATTTCATTTAACTCGCGAACATGTTGAAGATATGAATATTAATGAGATGCGAGTAACAT
TTTAATTTGCAGATGGTTGCCATCTTGATTGGCCTCATCTTTTTGGGCCAACAACTCACGCAAGTGGGCG
TGATGAATATCAACGGAGCCATCTTCCTCTTCCTGACCAACATGACCTTTCAAAACGTCTTTGCCACGAT
AAATGTAAGTCTTGTTTAGAATACATTTGCATATTAATAATTTACTAACTTTCTAATGAATCGATTCGAT
TTAGGTGTTCACCTCAGAGCTGCCAGTTTTTATGAGGGAGGCCCGAAGTCGACTTTATCGCTGTGACACA
TACTTTCTGGGCAAAACGATTGCCGAATTACCGCTTTTTCTCACAGTGCCACTGGTCTTCACGGCGATTG
CCTATCCGATGATCGGACTGCGGGCCGGAGTGCTGCACTTCTTCAACTGCCTGGCGCTGGTCACTCTGGT
GGCCAATGTGTCAACGTCCTTCGGATATCTAATATCCTGCGCCAGCTCCTCGACCTCGATGGCGCTGTCT
GTGGGTCCGCCGGTTATCATACCATTCCTGCTCTTTGGCGGCTTCTTCTTGAACTCGGGCTCGGTGCCAG
TATACCTCAAATGGTTGTCGTACCTCTCATGGTTCCGTTACGCCAACGAGGGTCTGCTGATTAACCAATG
GGCGGACGTGGAGCCGGGCGAAATTAGCTGCACATCGTCGAACACCACGTGCCCCAGTTCGGGCAAGGTC
ATCCTGGAGACGCTTAACTTCTCCGCCGCCGATCTGCCGCTGGACTACGTGGGTCTGGCCATTCTCATCG
TGAGCTTCCGGGTGCTCGCATATCTGGCTCTAAGACTTCGGGCCCGACGCAAGGAGTAGCCGACATATAT
CCGAAATAACTGCTTGTTTTTTTTTTTACCATTATTACCATCGTGTTTACTGTTTATTGCCCCCTCAAAA
AGCTAATGTAATTATATTTGTGCCAATAAAAACAAGATATGACCTATAGAATACAAGTATTTCCCCTTCG
AACATCCCCACAAGTAGACTTTGGATTTGTCTTCTAACCAAAAGACTTACACACCTGCATACCTTACATC
AAAAACTCGTTTATCGCTACATAAAACACCGGGATATATTTTTTATATACATACTTTTCAAATCGCGCGC
CCTCTTCATAATTCACCTCCACCACACCACGTTTCGTAGTTGCTCTTTCGCTGTCTCCCACCCGCTCTCC
GCAACACATTCACCTTTTGTTCGACGACCTTGGAGCGACTGTCGTTAGTTCCGCGCGATTCGGTTCGCTC
AAATGGTTCCGAGTGGTTCATTTCGTCTCAATAGAAATTAGTAATAAATATTTGTATGTACAATTTATTT
GCTCCAATATATTTGTATATATTTCCCTCACAGCTATATTTATTCTAATTTAATATTATGACTTTTTAAG
GTAATTTTTTGTGACCTGTTCGGAGTGATTAGCGTTACAATTTGAACTGAAAGTGACATCCAGTGTTTGT
TCCTTGTGTAGATGCATCTCAAAAAAATGGTGGGCATAATAGTGTTGTTTATATATATCAAAAATAACAA
CTATAATAATAAGAATACATTTAATTTAGAAAATGCTTGGATTTCACTGGAACTAGAATTAATTCGGCTG
CTGCTCTAAACGACGCATTTCGTACTCCAAAGTACGAATTTTTTCCCTCAAGCTCTTATTTTCATTAAAC
AATGAACAGGACCTAACGCACAGTCACGTTATTGTTTACATAAATGATTTTTTTTACTATTCAAACTTAC
TCTGTTTGTGTACTCCCACTGGTATAGCCTTCTTTTATCTTTTCTGGTTCAGGCTCTATCACTTTACTAG
GTACGGCATCTGCGTTGAGTCGCCTCCTTTTAAATGTCTGACCTTTTGCAGGTGCAGCCTTCCACTGCGA
ATCATTAAAGTGGGTATCACAAATTTGGGAGTTTTCACCAAGGCTGCACCCAAGGCTCTGCTCCCACAAT
TTTCTCTTAATAGCACACTTCGGCACGTGAATTAATTTTACTCCAGTCACAGCTTTGCAGCAAAATTTGC
AATATTTCATTTTTTTTTATTCCACGTAAGGGTTAATGTTTTCAAAAAAAAATTCGTCCGCACACAACCT
TTCCTCTCAACAAGCAAACGTGCACTGAATTTAAGTGTATACTTCGGTAAGCTTCGGCTATCGACGGGAC
CACCTTATGTTATTTCATCATG
