>Addgene plasmid #64724 | pQUAST-M13::GAL4DBDo | addgene partial sequence | sequence record 111545 | pCasper-hs 5'-GCAACTACTGAAATCTGCCAAG-3'
TAGGGAATTGGGAATTCGTTAACAGATCGGGGGATCAATTCGTTAACAGATCCACCATGGGTTCTCATCA
TCATCATCATCATGGTATGGCTAGCATGACTGGTGGACAGCAAATGGGTCGGGATCTGTACGACGATGAC
GATAAGGATCTCGCCACCATGGTCGACTCATCACGTCGTAAGTGGAATAAGACAGGTCACGCAGTCAGAG
CTATAGGTCGGCTGAGCTCATCTAGCGGAGGAGGTGGTGGAGGTGGAGGTGGAGGTACTAGTATGAAGCT
GCTGAGTAGTATTGAACAAGCGTGTGACATATGCCGACTTAAGAAGCTGAAGTGCAGCAAGGAAAAGCCG
AAGTGCGCCAAATGTCTTAAGAACAATTGGGAGTGCCGGTACTCGCCAAAGACGAAGCGAAGCCCTTTGA
CACGCGCTCATTTGACTGAAGTGGAGAGTCGCCTGGAGCGCCTTGAGCAGTTGTTCCTCCTCATTTTTCC
CCGTGAAGACCTCGACATGATACTGAAGATGGATAGTCTCCAAGATATTAAGGCCCTGCTCACTGGCCTG
TTTGTTCAGGATAACGTCAACAAGGATGCCGTGACGGACCGCCTTGCCTCGGTGGAGACAGATATGCCAC
TTACCTTGCGGCAGCATCGCATCTCGGCTACCAGCAGTAGTGAAGAAAGTTCCAATAAGGGTCAACGGCA
ACTGACGGTATCGTAACTCGAGGGTACCTCTAGAGGATCTTTGTGAAGGAACCTTACTTCTGTGGTGTGA
CATAATTGGACAAACTACCTACAGAGATTTAAAGCTCTAAGGTAAATATAAAATTTTTAAGTGTATAATG
TGTTAAACTACTGATTCTAATTGTTTGTGTATTTTAGATTCCAACCTATGGAACTGATGAATGG
