>Addgene plasmid #64724 | pQUAST-M13::GAL4DBDo | addgene partial sequence | sequence record 111595 | SV40-splice-R2 5'-CACAAACAATTAGAATCAGTAG-3'
TATATTTACCTTAGAGCTTTAAATCTCTGTAGGTAGTTTGTCCAATTATGTCACACCACAGAAGTAAGGT
TCCTTCACAAAGATCCTCTAGAGGTACCCTCGAGTTACGATACCGTCAGTTGCCGTTGACCCTTATTGGA
ACTTTCTTCACTACTGCTGGTAGCCGAGATGCGATGCTGCCGCAAGGTAAGTGGCATATCTGTCTCCACC
GAGGCAAGGCGGTCCGTCACGGCATCCTTGTTGACGTTATCCTGAACAAACAGGCCAGTGAGCAGGGCCT
TAATATCTTGGAGACTATCCATCTTCAGTATCATGTCGAGGTCTTCACGGGGAAAAATGAGGAGGAACAA
CTGCTCAAGGCGCTCCAGGCGACTCTCCACTTCAGTCAAATGAGCGCGTGTCAAAGGGCTTCGCTTCGTC
TTTGGCGAGTACCGGCACTCCCAATTGTTCTTAAGACATTTGGCGCACTTCGGCTTTTCCTTGCTGCACT
TCAGCTTCTTAAGTCGGCATATGTCACACGCTTGTTCAATACTACTCAGCAGCTTCATACTAGTACCTCC
ACCTCCACCTCCACCACCTCCTCCGCTAGATGAGCTCAGCCGACCTATAGCTCTGACTGCGTGACCTGTC
TTATTCCACTTACGACGTGATGAGTCGACCATGGTGGCGAGATCCTTATCGTCATCGTCGTACAGATCCC
GACCCATTTGCTGTCCACCAGTCATGCTAGCCATACCATGATGATGATGATGATGAGAACCCATGGTGGA
TCTGTTAACGAATTGATCCCCCGATCTGTTAACGAATTCCCAATTCCCTATTCAGAGTTCTCTTCTTGTA
TTCAATAATTACTTCTTGGCAGATTTCAGTAGTTGCAGTTGATT
